>Addgene plasmid #197364 | pKUNOC-ErbB1(M721)-mScarlet | addgene full sequence | sequence record 389276 | Addgene NGS Result
GACGGATCGGGAGATCTCCCGATCCCCTATGGTGCACTCTCAGTACAATCTGCTCTGATGCCGCATAGTT
AAGCCAGTATCTGCTCCCTGCTTGTGTGTTGGAGGTCGCTGAGTAGTGCGCGAGCAAAATTTAAGCTACA
ACAAGGCAAGGCTTGACCGACAATTGCATGAAGAATCTGCTTAGGGTTAGGCGTTTTGCGCTGCTTCGCG
ATGTACGGGCCAGATATACGCGTTGACATTGATTATTGACTAGTTATTAATAGTAATCAATTACGGGGTC
ATTAGTTCATAGCCCATATATGGAGTTCCGCGTTACATAACTTACGGTAAATGGCCCGCCTGGCTGACCG
CCCAACGACCCCCGCCCATTGACGTCAATAATGACGTATGTTCCCATAGTAACGCCAATAGGGACTTTCC
ATTGACGTCAATGGGTGGAGTATTTACGGTAAACTGCCCACTTGGCAGTACATCAAGTGTATCATATGCC
AAGTACGCCCCCTATTGACGTCAATGACGGTAAATGGCCCGCCTGGCATTATGCCCAGTACATGACCTTA
TGGGACTTTCCTACTTGGCAGTACATCTACGTATTAGTCATCGCTATTACCATGGTGATGCGGTTTTGGC
AGTACATCAATGGGCGTGGATAGCGGTTTGACTCACGGGGATTTCCAAGTCTCCACCCCATTGACGTCAA
TGGGAGTTTGTTTTGGCACCAAAATCAACGGGACTTTCCAAAATGTCGTAACAACTCCGCCCCATTGACG
CAAATGGGCGGTAGGCGTGTACGGTGGGAGGTCTATATAAGCAGCGCGTTTTGCCTGTACTGGGTCTCTC
TGGTTAGACCAGATCTGAGCCTGGGAGCTCTCTGGCTAACTAGGGAACCCACTGCTTAAGCCTCAATAAA
GCTTGCCTTGAGTGCTTCAAGTAGTGTGTGCCCGTCTGTTGTGTGACTCTGGTAACTAGAGATCCCTCAG
ACCCTTTTAGTCAGTGTGGAAAATCTCTAGCAGTGGCGCCCGAACAGGGACTTGAAAGCGAAAGGGAAAC
CAGAGGAGCTCTCTCGACGCAGGACTCGGCTTGCTGAAGCGCGCACGGCAAGAGGCGAGGGGCGGCGACT
GGTGAGTACGCCAAAAATTTTGACTAGCGGAGGCTAGAAGGAGAGAGATGGGTGCGAGAGCGTCAGTATT
AAGCGGGGGAGAATTAGATCGCGATGGGAAAAAATTCGGTTAAGGCCAGGGGGAAAGAAAAAATATAAAT
TAAAACATATAGTATGGGCAAGCAGGGAGCTAGAACGATTCGCAGTTAATCCTGGCCTGTTAGAAACATC
AGAAGGCTGTAGACAAATACTGGGACAGCTACAACCATCCCTTCAGACAGGATCAGAAGAACTTAGATCA
TTATATAATACAGTAGCAACCCTCTATTGTGTGCATCAAAGGATAGAGATAAAAGACACCAAGGAAGCTT
TAGACAAGATAGAGGAAGAGCAAAACAAAAGTAAGACCACCGCACAGCAAGCGGCCGGCCGCTGATCTTC
AGACCTGGAGGAGGAGATATGAGGGACAATTGGAGAAGTGAATTATATAAATATAAAGTAGTAAAAATTG
AACCATTAGGAGTAGCACCCACCAAGGCAAAGAGAAGAGTGGTGCAGAGAGAAAAAAGAGCAGTGGGAAT
AGGAGCTTTGTTCCTTGGGTTCTTGGGAGCAGCAGGAAGCACTATGGGCGCAGCGTCAATGACGCTGACG
GTACAGGCCAGACAATTATTGTCTGGTATAGTGCAGCAGCAGAACAATTTGCTGAGGGCTATTGAGGCGC
AACAGCATCTGTTGCAACTCACAGTCTGGGGCATCAAGCAGCTCCAGGCAAGAATCCTGGCTGTGGAAAG
ATACCTAAAGGATCAACAGCTCCTGGGGATTTGGGGTTGCTCTGGAAAACTCATTTGCACCACTGCTGTG
CCTTGGAATGCTAGTTGGAGTAATAAATCTCTGGAACAGATTTGGAATCACACGACCTGGATGGAGTGGG
ACAGAGAAATTAACAATTACACAAGCTTAATACACTCCTTAATTGAAGAATCGCAAAACCAGCAAGAAAA
GAATGAACAAGAATTATTGGAATTAGATAAATGGGCAAGTTTGTGGAATTGGTTTAACATAACAAATTGG
CTGTGGTATATAAAATTATTCATAATGATAGTAGGAGGCTTGGTAGGTTTAAGAATAGTTTTTGCTGTAC
TTTCTATAGTGAATAGAGTTAGGCAGGGATATTCACCATTATCGTTTCAGACCCACCTCCCAACCCCGAG
GGGACCCGACAGGCCCGAAGGAATAGAAGAAGAAGGTGGAGAGAGAGACAGAGACAGATCCATTCGATTA
GTGAACGGATCTACAAATGGCAGTATTCATCCACAATTTTAAAAGAAAAGGGGGGATTGGGGGGTACAGT
GCAGGGGAAAGAATAGTAGACATAATAGCAACAGACATACAAACTAAAGAATTACAAAAACAAATTACAA
AAATTCAAAATTTTCGGGTTTATTACAGGGACAGCAGAAATTCACTTTGAATTAATTCGATTAATAGTAA
TCAATTACGGGGTCATTAGTTCATAGCCCATATATGGAGTTCCGCGTTACATAACTTACGGTAAATGGCC
CGCCTGGCTGACCGCCCAACGACCCCCGCCCATTGACGTCAATAATGACGTATGTTCCCATAGTAACGCC
AATAGGGACTTTCCATTGACGTCAATGGGTGGAGTATTTACGGTAAACTGCCCACTTGGCAGTACATCAA
GTGTATCATATGCCAAGTACGCCCCCTATTGACGTCAATGACGGTAAATGGCCCGCCTGGCATTATGCCC
AGTACATGACCTTATGGGACTTTCCTACTTGGCAGTACATCTACGTATTAGTCATCGCTATTACCATGGT
GATGCGGTTTTGGCAGTACATCAATGGGCGTGGATAGCGGTTTGACTCACGGGGATTTCCAAGTCTCCAC
CCCATTGACGTCAATGGGAGTTTGTTTTGGCACCAAAATCAACGGGACTTTCCAAAATGTCGTAACAACT
CCGCCCCATTGACGCAAATGGGCGGTAGGCGTGTACGGTGGGAGGTCTATATAAGCAGAGCTGGTTTAGT
GAACCGTCAGATCCGCTAGCGCTACCGGTCTCGAGAATTCACCATGCGACCCTCCGGGACGGCCGGGGCA
GCGCTCCTGGCGCTGCTGGCTGCGCTCTGCCCGGCGAGTCGGGCTCTGGAGGAAAAGAAAGTTTGCCAAG
GCACGAGTAACAAGCTCACGCAGTTGGGCACTTTTGAAGATCATTTTCTCAGCCTCCAGAGGATGTTCAA
TAACTGTGAGGTGGTCCTTGGGAATTTGGAAATTACCTATGTGCAGAGGAATTATGATCTTTCCTTCTTA
AAGACCATCCAGGAGGTGGCTGGTTATGTCCTCATTGCCCTCAACACAGTGGAGCGAATTCCTTTGGAAA
ACCTGCAGATCATCAGAGGAAATATGTACTACGAAAATTCCTATGCCTTAGCAGTCTTATCTAACTATGA
TGCAAATAAAACCGGACTGAAGGAGCTGCCCATGAGAAATTTACAGGAAATCCTGCATGGCGCCGTGCGG
TTCAGCAACAACCCTGCCCTGTGCAACGTGGAGAGCATCCAGTGGCGGGACATAGTCAGCAGTGACTTTC
TCAGCAACATGTCGATGGACTTCCAGAACCACCTGGGCAGCTGCCAAAAGTGTGATCCAAGCTGTCCCAA
TGGGAGCTGCTGGGGTGCAGGAGAGGAGAACTGCCAGAAACTGACCAAAATCATCTGTGCCCAGCAGTGC
TCCGGGCGCTGCCGTGGCAAGTCCCCCAGTGACTGCTGCCACAACCAGTGTGCTGCAGGCTGCACAGGCC
CCCGGGAGAGCGACTGCCTGGTCTGCCGCAAATTCCGAGACGAAGCCACGTGCAAGGACACCTGCCCCCC
ACTCATGCTCTACAACCCCACCACGTACCAGATGGATGTGAACCCCGAGGGCAAATACAGCTTTGGTGCC
ACCTGCGTGAAGAAGTGTCCCCGTAATTATGTGGTGACAGATCACGGCTCGTGCGTCCGAGCCTGTGGGG
CCGACAGCTATGAGATGGAGGAAGACGGCGTCCGCAAGTGTAAGAAGTGCGAAGGGCCTTGCCGCAAAGT
GTGTAACGGAATAGGTATTGGTGAATTTAAAGACTCACTCTCCATAAATGCTACGAATATTAAACACTTC
AAAAACTGCACCTCCATCAGTGGCGATCTCCACATCCTGCCGGTGGCATTTAGGGGTGACTCCTTCACAC
ATACTCCTCCTCTGGATCCACAGGAACTGGATATTCTGAAAACCGTAAAGGAAATCACAGGGTTTTTGCT
GATTCAGGCTTGGCCTGAAAACAGGACGGACCTCCATGCCTTTGAGAACCTAGAAATCATACGCGGCAGG
ACCAAGCAACATGGTCAGTTTTCTCTTGCAGTCGTCAGCCTGAACATAACATCCTTGGGATTACGCTCCC
TCAAGGAGATAAGTGATGGAGATGTGATAATTTCAGGAAACAAAAATTTGTGCTATGCAAATACAATAAA
CTGGAAAAAACTGTTTGGGACCTCCGGTCAGAAAACCAAAATTATAAGCAACAGAGGTGAAAACAGCTGC
AAGGCCACAGGCCAGGTCTGCCATGCCTTGTGCTCCCCCGAGGGCTGCTGGGGCCCGGAGCCCAGGGACT
GCGTCTCTTGCCGGAATGTCAGCCGAGGCAGGGAATGCGTGGACAAGTGCAACCTTCTGGAGGGTGAGCC
AAGGGAGTTTGTGGAGAACTCTGAGTGCATACAGTGCCACCCAGAGTGCCTGCCTCAGGCCATGAACATC
ACCTGCACAGGACGGGGACCAGACAACTGTATCCAGTGTGCCCACTACATTGACGGCCCCCACTGCGTCA
AGACCTGCCCGGCAGGAGTCATGGGAGAAAACAACACCCTGGTCTGGAAGTACGCAGACGCCGGCCATGT
GTGCCACCTGTGCCATCCAAACTGCACCTACGGATGCACTGGGCCAGGTCTTGAAGGCTGTCCAACGAAT
GGGCCTAAGATCCCGTCCATCGCCACTGGGATGGTGGGGGCCCTCCTCTTGCTGCTGGTGGTGGCCCTGG
GGATCGGCCTCTTCATGCGAAGGCGCCACATCGTTCGGAAGCGCACGCTGCGGAGGCTGCTGCAGGAGAG
GGAGCTTGTGGAGCCTCTTACACCCAGTGGAGAAGCTCCCAACCAAGCTCTCTTGAGGATCTTGAAGGAA
ACTGAATTCAAAAAGATCAAAGTGCTGGGCTCCGGTGCGTTCGGCACGGTGTATAAGGGACTCTGGATCC
CAGAAGGTGAGAAAGTTAAAATTCCCGTCGCGATCATGGAATTAAGAGAAGCAACATCTCCGAAAGCCAA
CAAGGAAATCCTCGATGAAGCCTACGTGATGGCCAGCGTGGACAACCCCCACGTGTGCCGCCTGCTGGGC
ATCTGCCTCACCTCCACCGTGCAGCTCATCACGCAGCTCATGCCCTTCGGCTGCCTCCTGGACTATGTCC
GGGAACACAAAGACAATATTGGCTCCCAGTACCTGCTCAACTGGTGTGTGCAGATCGCAAAGGGCATGAA
CTACTTGGAGGACCGTCGCTTGGTGCACCGCGACCTGGCAGCCAGGAACGTACTGGTGAAAACACCGCAG
CATGTCAAGATCACAGATTTTGGGCTGGCCAAACTGCTGGGTGCGGAAGAGAAAGAATACCATGCAGAAG
GAGGCAAAGTGCCTATCAAGTGGATGGCATTGGAATCAATTTTACACAGAATCTATACCCACCAGAGTGA
TGTCTGGAGCTACGGGGTGACCGTTTGGGAGTTGATGACCTTTGGATCCAAGCCATATGACGGAATCCCT
GCCAGCGAGATCTCCTCCATCCTGGAGAAAGGAGAACGCCTCCCTCAGCCACCCATATGTACCATCGATG
TCTACATGATCATGGTCAAGTGCTGGATGATAGACGCAGATAGTCGCCCAAAGTTCCGTGAGTTGATCAT
CGAATTCTCCAAAATGGCCCGAGACCCCCAGCGCTACCTTGTCATTCAGGGGGATGAAAGAATGCATTTG
CCAAGTCCTACAGATTCCAACTTCTACCGTGCCCTGATGGATGAAGAAGACATGGACGACGTGGTGGATG
CCGACGAGTACCTCATCCCACAGCAGGGCTTCTTCAGCAGCCCCTCCACGTCACGGACTCCCCTCCTGAG
CTCTCTGAGTGCAACCAGCAACAATTCCACCGTGGCTTGCATTGATAGAAATGGGCTGCAAAGCTGTCCC
ATCAAGGAAGACAGCTTCTTGCAGCGATACAGCTCAGACCCCACAGGCGCCTTGACTGAGGACAGCATAG
ACGACACCTTCCTCCCAGTGCCTGAATACATAAACCAGTCCGTTCCCAAAAGGCCCGCTGGCTCTGTGCA
GAATCCTGTCTATCACAATCAGCCTCTGAACCCCGCGCCCAGCAGAGACCCACACTACCAGGACCCCCAC
AGCACTGCAGTGGGCAACCCCGAGTATCTCAACACTGTCCAGCCCACCTGTGTCAACAGCACATTCGACA
GCCCTGCCCACTGGGCCCAGAAAGGCAGCCACCAAATTAGCCTGGACAACCCTGACTACCAGCAGGACTT
CTTTCCCAAGGAAGCCAAGCCAAATGGCATCTTTAAGGGCTCCACAGCTGAAAATGCAGAATACCTAAGG
GTCGCGCCACAAAGCAGTGAATTTATTGGAGCAATGGTGAGCAAGGGCGAGGCAGTGATCAAGGAGTTCA
TGCGGTTCAAGGTGCACATGGAGGGCTCCATGAACGGCCACGAGTTCGAGATCGAGGGCGAGGGCGAGGG
CCGCCCCTACGAGGGCACCCAGACCGCCAAGCTGAAGGTGACCAAGGGTGGCCCCCTGCCCTTCTCCTGG
GACATCCTGTCCCCTCAGTTCATGTACGGCTCCAGGGCCTTCACCAAGCACCCCGCCGACATCCCCGACT
ACTATAAGCAGTCCTTCCCCGAGGGCTTCAAGTGGGAGCGCGTGATGAACTTCGAGGACGGCGGCGCCGT
GACCGTGACCCAGGACACCTCCCTGGAGGACGGCACCCTGATCTACAAGGTGAAGCTCCGCGGCACCAAC
TTCCCTCCTGACGGCCCCGTAATGCAGAAGAAGACAATGGGCTGGGAAGCGTCCACCGAGCGGTTGTACC
CCGAGGACGGCGTGCTGAAGGGCGACATTAAGATGGCCCTGCGCCTGAAGGACGGAGGCCGCTACCTGGC
GGACTTCAAGACCACCTACAAGGCCAAGAAGCCCGTGCAGATGCCCGGCGCCTACAACGTCGACCGCAAG
TTGGACATCACCTCCCACAACGAGGACTACACCGTGGTGGAACAGTACGAACGCTCCGAGGGCCGCCACT
CCACCGGCGGCATGGACGAGCTGTACAAGTAAGCGGCCGCGGATCCTCTAGAGTTAACATCGAGGGATCA
AGCTTATCGATAATCAACCTCTGGATTACAAAATTTGTGAAAGATTGACTGGTATTCTTAACTATGTTGC
TCCTTTTACGCTATGTGGATACGCTGCTTTAATGCCTTTGTATCATGCTATTGCTTCCCGTATGGCTTTC
ATTTTCTCCTCCTTGTATAAATCCTGGTTGCTGTCTCTTTATGAGGAGTTGTGGCCCGTTGTCAGGCAAC
GTGGCGTGGTGTGCACTGTGTTTGCTGACGCAACCCCCACTGGTTGGGGCATTGCCACCACCTGTCAGCT
CCTTTCCGGGACTTTCGCTTTCCCCCTCCCTATTGCCACGGCGGAACTCATCGCCGCCTGCCTTGCCCGC
TGCTGGACAGGGGCTCGGCTGTTGGGCACTGACAATTCCGTGGTGTTGTCGGGGAAGCTGACGTCCTTTC
CATGGCTGCTCGCCTGTGTTGCCACCTGGATTCTGCGCGGGACGTCCTTCTGCTACGTCCCTTCGGCCCT
CAATCCAGCGGACCTTCCTTCCCGCGGCCTGCTGCCGGCTCTGCGGCCTCTTCCGCGTCTTCGCCTTCGC
CCTCAGACGAGTCGGATCTCCCTTTGGGCCGCCTCCCCGCATCGATACCGTCGAGACCTAGAAAAACATG
GAGCAATCACAAGTAGCAATACAGCAGCTACCAATGCTGATTGTGCCTGGCTAGAAGCACAAGAGGAGGA
GGAGGTGGGTTTTCCAGTCACACCTCAGGTACCTTTAAGACCAATGACTTACAAGGCAGCTGTAGATCTT
AGCCACTTTTTAAAAGAAAAGGGGGGACTGGAAGGGCTAATTCACTCCCAACGAAGACAAGATATCCTTG
ATCTGTGGATCTACCACACACAAGGCTACTTCCCTGATTGGCAGAACTACACACCAGGGCCAGGGATCAG
ATATCCACTGACCTTTGGATGGTGCTACAAGCTAGTACCAGTTGAGCAAGAGAAGGTAGAAGAAGCCAAT
GAAGGAGAGAACACCCGCTTGTTACACCCTGTGAGCCTGCATGGGATGGATGACCCGGAGAGAGAAGTAT
TAGAGTGGAGGTTTGACAGCCGCCTAGCATTTCATCACATGGCCCGAGAGCTGCATCCGGACTGTACTGG
GTCTCTCTGGTTAGACCAGATCTGAGCCTGGGAGCTCTCTGGCTAACTAGGGAACCCACTGCTTAAGCCT
CAATAAAGCTTGCCTTGAGTGCTTCAAGTAGTGTGTGCCCGTCTGTTGTGTGACTCTGGTAACTAGAGAT
CCCTCAGACCCTTTTAGTCAGTGTGGAAAATCTCTAGCAGGGCCCGTTTAAACCCGCTGATCAGCCTCGA
CTGTGCCTTCTAGTTGCCAGCCATCTGTTGTTTGCCCCTCCCCCGTGCCTTCCTTGACCCTGGAAGGTGC
CACTCCCACTGTCCTTTCCTAATAAAATGAGGAAATTGCATCGCATTGTCTGAGTAGGTGTCATTCTATT
CTGGGGGGTGGGGTGGGGCAGGACAGCAAGGGGGAGGATTGGGAAGACAATAGCAGGCATGCTGGGGATG
CGGTGGGCTCTATGGCTTCTGAGGCGGAAAGAACCAGCTGGGGCTCTAGGGGGTATCCCCACGCGCCCTG
TAGCGGATATCCCGGGACGTCAGGCCGCGTTGCTGGCGTTTTTCCATAGGCTCCGCCCCCCTGACGAGCA
TCACAAAAATCGACGCTCAAGTCAGAGGTGGCGAAACCCGACAGGACTATAAAGATACCAGGCGTTTCCC
CCTGGAAGCTCCCTCGTGCGCTCTCCTGTTCCGACCCTGCCGCTTACCGGATACCTGTCCGCCTTTCTCC
CTTCGGGAAGCGTGGCGCTTTCTCATAGCTCACGCTGTAGGTATCTCAGTTCGGTGTAGGTCGTTCGCTC
CAAGCTGGGCTGTGTGCACGAACCCCCCGTTCAGCCCGACCGCTGCGCCTTATCCGGTAACTATCGTCTT
GAGTCCAACCCGGTAAGACACGACTTATCGCCACTGGCAGCAGCCACTGGTAACAGGATTAGCAGAGCGA
GGTATGTAGGCGGTGCTACAGAGTTCTTGAAGTGGTGGCCTAACTACGGCTACACTAGAAGAACAGTATT
TGGTATCTGCGCTCTGCTGAAGCCAGTTACCTTCGGAAAAAGAGTTGGTAGCTCTTGATCCGGCAAACAA
ACCACCGCTGGTAGCGGTGGTTTTTTTGTTTGCAAGCAGCAGATTACGCGCAGAAAAAAAGGATCTCAAG
AAGATCCTTTGATCTTTTCTACGGGGTCTGACGCTCAGTGGAACGAAAACTCACGTTAAGGGATTTTGGT
CATGAGATTATCAAAAAGGATCTTCACCTAGATCCTTTTAAATTAAAAATGAAGTTTTAAATCAATCTAA
AGTATATATGAGTAAACTTGGTCTGACAGTTACCAATGCTTAATCAGTGAGGCACCTATCTCAGCGATCT
GTCTATTTCGTTCATCCATAGTTGCCTGACTCCCCGTCGTGTAGATAACTACGATACGGGAGGGCTTACC
ATCTGGCCCCAGTGCTGCAATGATACCGCGAGACCCACGCTCACCGGCTCCAGATTTATCAGCAATAAAC
CAGCCAGCCGGAAGGGCCGAGCGCAGAAGTGGTCCTGCAACTTTATCCGCCTCCATCCAGTCTATTAATT
GTTGCCGGGAAGCTAGAGTAAGTAGTTCGCCAGTTAATAGTTTGCGCAACGTTGTTGCCATTGCTACAGG
CATCGTGGTGTCACGCTCGTCGTTTGGTATGGCTTCATTCAGCTCCGGTTCCCAACGATCAAGGCGAGTT
ACATGATCCCCCATGTTGTGCAAAAAAGCGGTTAGCTCCTTCGGTCCTCCGATCGTTGTCAGAAGTAAGT
TGGCCGCAGTGTTATCACTCATGGTTATGGCAGCACTGCATAATTCTCTTACTGTCATGCCATCCGTAAG
ATGCTTTTCTGTGACTGGTGAGTACTCAACCAAGTCATTCTGAGAATAGTGTATGCGGCGACCGAGTTGC
TCTTGCCCGGCGTCAATACGGGATAATACCGCGCCACATAGCAGAACTTTAAAAGTGCTCATCATTGGAA
AACGTTCTTCGGGGCGAAAACTCTCAAGGATCTTACCGCTGTTGAGATCCAGTTCGATGTAACCCACTCG
TGCACCCAACTGATCTTCAGCATCTTTTACTTTCACCAGCGTTTCTGGGTGAGCAAAAACAGGAAGGCAA
AATGCCGCAAAAAAGGGAATAAGGGCGACACGGAAATGTTGAATACTCATACTCTTCCTTTTTCAATATT
ATTGAAGCATTTATCAGGGTTATTGTCTCATGAGCGGATACATATTTGAATGTATTTAGAAAAATAAACA
AATAGGGGTTCCGCGCACATTTCCCCGAAAAGTGCCACCTGACGTC
Features (pLannotate 1.2.2; 21 found; start..end, strand, type, name):
     28..80      -  misc_feature   bom (fragment): basis of mobility region from pBR322
    235..614     +  enhancer       CMV enhancer: human cytomegalovirus immediate early enhancer
    615..814     +  promoter       CMV promoter: human cytomegalovirus (CMV) immediate early promoter
    832..1012    +  LTR            5' LTR (truncated): truncated 5' long terminal repeat (LTR) from HIV-1
   1059..1184    +  misc_feature   HIV-1 Ψ: packaging signal of human immunodeficiency virus type 1
   1168..1506    +  CDS            HIV-1 gag (fragment): gag protein from human immunodeficiency virus 1; gag
   1681..1914    +  misc_feature   RRE: The Rev response element (RRE) of HIV-1 allows for Rev-dependent mRNA export from the nucleus to the cytoplasm.
   2291..2391    +  CDS            Rev (fragment): human immunodeficiency virus 1 (HIV-1) Rev protein; rev; enhances nuclear export of unspliced and incompletely spliced viral mRNAs
   2417..2534    +  misc_feature   cPPT/CTS: central polypurine tract and central termination sequence of HIV-1
   2635..2938    +  enhancer       CMV enhancer: human cytomegalovirus immediate early enhancer
   2939..3142    +  promoter       CMV promoter: human cytomegalovirus (CMV) immediate early promoter
   3194..6823    +  CDS            EGFR: precursor of human epidermal growth factor receptor
   6824..7519    +  CDS            mScarlet: mScarlet is a basic (constitutively fluorescent) red fluorescent protein published in 2016, derived from synthetic construct. It has moderate acid sensitivity.
   7572..8160    +  misc_feature   WPRE: woodchuck hepatitis virus posttranscriptional regulatory element
   8085..8672    +  CDS            nef: NEF_HV112 - Experimental evidence at protein level: Swiss-Prot protein existence level 1. Extracellular Nef protein targets CD4(+) T-lymphocytes for apoptosis by interacting with CXCR4 surface receptors. From Human immunodeficiency virus type 1 group M subtype B (isolate PCV12) (HIV-1).
   8679..8859    +  LTR            5' LTR (truncated): truncated 5' long terminal repeat (LTR) from HIV-1
   8891..9115    +  polyA_signal   bGH poly(A) signal: bovine growth hormone polyadenylation signal
   9119..9140    +  promoter       SV40 promoter (fragment): SV40 enhancer and early promoter
   9211..9799    -  rep_origin     ori: high-copy-number ColE1/pMB1/pBR322/pUC origin of replication
   9970..10830   -  CDS            AmpR: β-lactamase; bla; confers resistance to ampicillin, carbenicillin, and related antibiotics
  10831..10935   -  promoter       AmpR promoter: bla
