[The description below was written by a language model from this plasmid's Addgene catalogue record and pLannotate feature annotations shown in this document.]
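Description:
pKUNOC-ErbB1(M721)-mScarlet is catalogued as a mammalian expression plasmid of about 11 kb, and its feature table shows the architecture of an HIV-1-based lentiviral transfer vector. A CMV enhancer/promoter sits upstream of a truncated 5' LTR, an arrangement that typically drives Tat-independent transcription of the vector genome in packaging cells. This is followed by the Ψ packaging signal with a gag fragment, the Rev response element for Rev-dependent nuclear export, and the cPPT/CTS element that aids nuclear import of the reverse-transcribed genome. A second truncated LTR and a bovine growth hormone polyadenylation signal close the viral unit. A nef annotation overlapping the end of the WPRE probably reflects residual HIV-1 sequence ahead of the 3' LTR, not an intended expressed gene. In bacteria the plasmid is maintained through a high-copy ColE1/pUC-type origin and selected with ampicillin via the β-lactamase gene.

The payload is an internal CMV enhancer/promoter driving the human EGFR (ErbB1) precursor coding sequence, fused directly at its C terminus to the red fluorescent protein mScarlet and followed by a WPRE to enhance transcript stability and expression. The receptor carries a lysine 721 to methionine substitution. This change is generally known as a kinase-inactivating mutation of the ATP-binding lysine, although the record itself describes the insert only as a mutant. No drug-resistance cassette for mammalian cells is annotated, and mScarlet fluorescence is listed as the selectable marker, so expressing cells would be identified or sorted by red fluorescence. The associated study concerns knockout of all ErbB-family genes and their roles in proliferation, survival and migration, which suggests that the construct is used to reintroduce a mutant, visualisable ErbB1 into such cells.
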