Addgene plasmid #197364: pKUNOC-ErbB1(M721)-mScarlet
Purpose: Encoding human ErbB1 mutant tagged with mScarlet.
Depositing lab: Michiyuki Matsuda. Depositing organization: Kyoto University, Graduate School of Biostudies. Publication: Knockout of all ErbB-family genes delineates their roles in proliferation, survival, and migration. Matsuda K, Hirayama D, Hino N, Kuno S, Sakaue-Sawano A, Miyawaki A, Matsuda M, Terai K. J Cell Sci. 2023 Jul 31:jcs.261199. doi: 10.1242/jcs.261199. PubMed 37519219.
Backbone
  Vector backbone: pKUNOC
  Backbone size w/o insert (bp): 6600
  Total vector size (bp): 11000
  Vector type: Mammalian Expression
  Selectable markers: mScarlet
Growth in bacteria
  Bacterial resistance: Ampicillin, 100 μg/mL
  Growth temperature: 37°C
  Growth strain: DH5alpha
  Copy number: Unknown
Gene/Insert
  Gene/Insert name: EGFR mutant
  Species: H. sapiens (human)
  Insert size (bp): 3600
  Entrez Gene: EGFR (a.k.a. ERBB, ERBB1, ERRP, HER1, NISBD2, NNCIS, PIG61, mENA)
  Tag / fusion protein: Lysine 721 to Methionine; mScarlet (C terminal on insert)
Resource information
  A portion of this plasmid was derived from a plasmid made by: Addgene#
Terms and licenses: Academic/Nonprofit Terms; Industry Terms: Not Available to Industry
How to cite: pKUNOC-ErbB1(M721)-mScarlet was a gift from Michiyuki Matsuda (Addgene plasmid # 197364 ; http://n2t.net/addgene:197364 ; RRID:Addgene_197364)
